Addgene plasmid #171683: pSBbi-TIR1-tTA/Pur
Purpose: constitutive expression of TIR1-myc and tTA in sleeping beauty transposon vector with selection marker (puromycin)
Depositing lab: Randy Poon. Depositing organization: Hong Kong University of Science and Technology. Publication: One-step multiplex toolkit for efficient generation of conditional gene silencing human cell lines. Yeung TK, Lau HW, Ma HT, Poon RYC. Mol Biol Cell. 2021 May 12:mbcE21020051. doi: 10.1091/mbc.E21-02-0051. PubMed 33979199.
Backbone
  Vector backbone: pSBbi
  Total vector size (bp): 8327
  Vector type: Mammalian Expression
  Selectable markers: Puromycin
Growth in bacteria
  Bacterial resistance: Ampicillin, 100 μg/mL
  Growth temperature: 37°C
  Growth strain: DH5alpha
  Copy number: High Copy
Gene/Insert 1
  Gene/Insert name: tetracycline-controlled transactivator (alt name: tTA)
  Promoter: RPBSA promoter
  Cloning method: Restriction Enzyme; 5′ cloning site SalI (not destroyed); 3′ cloning site ClaI (not destroyed)
  Sequencing primers: 5′ CCGtcgaCATATGTCTAGATTAGATAAA; 3′ ttGCGGCCGCatcgatGGGCCAGGATTCTCC
Gene/Insert 2
  Gene/Insert name: Puromycin
  Promoter: RPBSA promoter
  Cloning method: Restriction Enzyme; 5′ cloning site ClaI (not destroyed); 3′ cloning site EcoRI (not destroyed)
  Sequencing primers: 5′ gaggcATCGatgaccgagtacaag; 3′ gagtgaattcacgacaggc
Gene/Insert 3
  Gene/Insert name: EF-1a promoter
  Promoter: EF-1a promoter
  Cloning method: Restriction Enzyme; 5′ cloning site NcoI (not destroyed); 3′ cloning site XhoI (not destroyed)
  Sequencing primers: 5′ aagtatgccatggtggcctcaga; 3′ gcctcGAgtgcagaggtttctac
Terms and licenses: Academic/Nonprofit Terms; Industry Terms: Not Available to Industry
How to cite: pSBbi-TIR1-tTA/Pur was a gift from Randy Poon (Addgene plasmid # 171683 ; http://n2t.net/addgene:171683 ; RRID:Addgene_171683)
