[The description below was written by a language model from this plasmid's Addgene catalogue record and pLannotate feature annotations shown in this document.]
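Description:
pSBbi-TIR1-tTA/Pur is an 8.3 kb mammalian expression plasmid built on the pSBbi bidirectional Sleeping Beauty transposon backbone. It is designed to integrate two constitutive expression units stably into the genome of cultured cells when Sleeping Beauty transposase is supplied. It is propagated in E. coli through a high-copy ColE1/pUC-type origin with ampicillin resistance (AmpR under its own bla promoter). The automated feature table does not annotate the transposon inverted repeats, so their positions cannot be given from this record.

The payload consists of two divergently oriented cassettes. On one strand, the EF-1α promoter drives the auxin-receptor F-box protein TIR1 carrying a C-terminal Myc epitope tag, terminated by a bGH polyadenylation signal. The annotation software labels this reading frame as the related Arabidopsis auxin receptor AFB2 by homology, and the record does not state the species of origin of the TIR1. On the opposite strand, the catalogue fields state that the RPBSA promoter (not annotated in the table) drives the tetracycline-controlled transactivator tTA, detected as a TetR portion fused to tandem minimal VP16 activation domains. This is followed by the puromycin N-acetyltransferase gene and a rabbit β-globin poly(A) signal. The element linking tTA to the puromycin marker is not annotated.

Puromycin selection after transposition therefore yields cells that constitutively express both TIR1 and tTA. This provides the two components needed for auxin-inducible degron depletion of tagged proteins and for Tet-Off, doxycycline-repressible transcription. This matches the associated toolkit for one-step generation of conditional gene-silencing human cell lines.
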