Features (pLannotate 1.2.2; 15 found; start..end, strand, type, name):
     77..98      -  promoter       SV40 promoter (fragment): SV40 enhancer and early promoter
    102..326     -  polyA_signal   bGH poly(A) signal: bovine growth hormone polyadenylation signal
    383..493     -  CDS            13xMyc (fragment): 13 tandem Myc epitope tags
    518..2242    -  CDS            AFB2: AFB2_ARATH - Also known as LRF2. Experimental evidence at protein level: Swiss-Prot protein existence level 1. Component of SCF(ASK-cullin-F-box) E3 ubiquitin ligase complexes, which may mediate the ubiquitination and subsequent proteasomal degradation of target proteins. Confers sensitivity to the virulent bacterial pathogen P.syringae (By similarity). Auxin receptor that mediates Aux/IAA proteins proteasomal degradation and auxin- regulated transcription. Involved in embryogenesis regulation by auxin. From Arabidopsis thaliana (Mouse-ear cress).
   2274..3455    -  promoter       EF-1α promoter: strong constitutive promoter for human elongation factor EF-1α
   4084..4667    +  CDS            TetR (fragment): tetracycline repressor TetR; tetR from transposon Tn10; TetR binds to the tetracycline operator tetO to inhibit transcription. This inhibition can be relieved by adding tetracycline or doxycycline.
   4711..4821    +  CDS            VP48: 3 tandem repeats of the minimal activation domain of herpes simplex virus VP16 (Cheng et al., 2013)
   4891..5490    +  CDS            PuroR: puromycin N-acetyltransferase; pac from Streptomyces alboniger; confers resistance to puromycin
   5504..5584    +  CDS            HBB (fragment): HBB_PONPY - Experimental evidence at transcript level: Swiss-Prot protein existence level 2. Involved in oxygen transport from the lung to the various peripheral tissues. From Pongo pygmaeus (Bornean orangutan).
   5655..5710    +  polyA_signal   β-globin poly(A) signal: rabbit β-globin polyadenylation signal (Gil and Proudfoot, 1987)
   6273..6861    -  rep_origin     ori: high-copy-number ColE1/pMB1/pBR322/pUC origin of replication
   7032..7892    -  CDS            AmpR: β-lactamase; bla; confers resistance to ampicillin, carbenicillin, and related antibiotics
   7893..7997    -  promoter       AmpR promoter: bla
   8024..8074    +  misc_feature   bom (fragment): basis of mobility region from pBR322
   8075..8105    -  rep_origin     M13 ori (fragment): M13 bacteriophage origin of replication; arrow indicates direction of (+) strand synthesis
>Addgene plasmid #171683 | pSBbi-TIR1-tTA/Pur | addgene full sequence | sequence record 338224 | Addgene NGS Result
AGTTTACATACACTAAGTTCGACTCCTCTGCAGAATGCGGCGATGTTTCGGTAAGGGGTCCGCTATCTAG
TAGGCCCAGCTGGTTCTTTCCGCCTCAGAAGCCATAGAGCCCACCGCATCCCCAGCATGCCTGCTATTGT
CTTCCCAATCCTCCCCCTTGCTGTCCTGCCCCACCCCACCCCCCAGAATAGAATGACACCTACTCAGACA
ATGCGATGCAATTTCCTCATTTTATTAGGAAAGGACAGTGGGAGTGGCACCTTCCAGGGTCAAGGAAGGC
ACGGGGGAGGGGCAAACAACAGATGGCTGGCAACTAGAAGGCACAGTCGAGGCTGATCAGCGAGCTCTAG
AGAATTGATCCCCAAGCTTTTTAGCTAGTGGATCCGTTCAAGTCTTCTTCTGAGATTAATTTTTGTTCAC
CGTTCAAGTCTTCCTCGGAGATTAGCTTTTGTTCACCGTTCAAATCTTCTTCAGAAATCAACTTTTGTTC
ACCACTAGCAGCAGAACCGGAGTCGACTAGGATTTTAACAAAATTTGGTGCATCATCCCTCGCCCCAGCA
GTTGTGCGGTACACATATAATTTCTCCACCTTTGGCAGGTCGCCATGATTTTCCTCCATTTCGTTAGACC
CGTCCCGCTCATTAATGACTTCCACGTTCAGCATAGGCATTTTACTAGCCAGGACCTGACAGCCCTTCAG
AGTCACATTGCAACTAGACATCCACAGGCTCCTCATTGTCTCGTATCTGGCAAAGTTTCCCAGCAGAGCG
GCATCCCCGAAAGGGCTGTCCCGGATTTCCAGTTTTCGCAGATTCTTACACCCGTTCATCACGTGCATCA
TGCCCTTATCGGAGTCTCCGGCAAATGCAATGCTCAGCATCTCCAGCTGCTTAGCATACTTGCCGATGTA
CATGAACACTTTGTCTGTCAGCAGGCCGGAAATGCTCAGCCTCTGGAGTCCCTTGCACTCTCTCACGATA
GCTCCAAACCCTTCATCCAGTGGCTGGGATGTGACCACGTCGGGTTTGCCTGGTTCCAGAATACACAGCC
GAAATCGGGTGAAATTAGGGCAGTTCTTGGCGACGGTCACCAGTGCAGCATTAGTCATCTGATGACAGAA
ATACAGCAGGCTGTTCAGCTTTGGGCATCCCAGTGAGACTGCCACCAGGCCTTCCTCAGTGACAGCACTA
TATCCGGCCACGTAAAAATCAGATGGGAACACTCTCAGCTCCTGGAGGTCCTTGCAGGAGCTGGCGACCA
CCTGGAGCCCCTTATCGGAAATACAGTCCAGCACCCACAGTCGCTGGAGTTTCACGCAGCGTGAGATCAT
CTTTGTCAGATCACTGGCGTCCAGGGTTGGTGCATAGCTCAGGTTCAGGCCTGTCAGCTGTGCACACAGA
GGGTAGATAAAGCTCAGGCACACGGGTGAAGCATCCCAGAATCCTGACAGACTCCTCAGCATTTTACACT
TCTCCAGGGCAGAAGTCAGTTTAAAGTAGGATTCTGTCTGGAAATCGTCTGTCAGATTGCCGGTTCCCAG
ATCCTCCAGGTTAGGGGTTCTCAGCAGAATCTTAGCCAGAGTGTCCACGCTCACGCTCCGGTTCAGCCGC
AGAGACCTCAGGTTGGGGCTTCTTGAGACCAGCCGCTCCAGGGACCCAGCATTCACTTCGCCTTTGATGC
AGGCAAAGTTCAGGGACACCAGGCTGGTACATGAGTCTGGGAAGCAAGACAGCCATCTGGGGCCTCTATC
CTCCACTTCATTCTCCTGGAGGTCCAGCTCCCGCAGCAGCTTACAGTGGGAGGCCACGGCTGCCAGTCCA
TCGGTGCTGAAGCCTTCGCAAGAAATCAGCACCAGTGCGCGAAACCTAGGGAAGCTCCGAGCCAGCAGCT
CCAGACTTTCGTCAGAGACCACCATTCGCTTCATGCGCAGTTCCTCCAGTCCATGACAGCCGCGAGCGGC
TGCCTCGATCCAAGGGCCGGCGTATCCTCCCCAATCAGGGGGCACCAGGTTAAAGTCGGCGAAGTGGGGT
TTCCCCTTGACGGTCAGTGCGCGCACATTTGGAAACCTAGCGGCGACCCTGCCTGCTCTCACAGCATAGC
AGTTGCCGACGAACACTCCTCTCCGGCTCAGGCGTTCGATCTCGTACCACACTTTGCAGACCAGGCTCAC
TGTGTTTCTATCTCTCTGTGCAGGCAGGAAGCTAAAAATGTGTTCGACGACCTCTTCAGGAAAGTATGCC
ATGGTGGCCTCAGAGGCCAGCTTGGGGTAGTTTTCACGACACCTTAAATGGAAGAAAAAAACTTTGAACC
ACTGTCTGAGGCTTGAGAATGAACCAAGATCCAAACTCAAAAAGGGCAAATTCCAAGGAGAATTACATCA
AGTGCCAAGCTGGCCTAACTTCAGTCTCCACCCACTCAGTATGGGGAAACTCCATCGCATAAAACCCCTC
CCCCCAACCTAAAGACGACGTACTCCAAAAGCTCGAGAACTAATCGAGGTGCCTGGACGGCGCCCGGTAC
TCCGTGGAGTCACATGAAGCGACGGCTGAGGACGGAAAGGCCCTTTTCCTTTGTGTGGGTGACTCACCCG
CCCGCTCTCCCGAGCGCCGCGTCCTCCATTTTGAGCTCCCTGCAGCAGGGCCGGGAAGCGGCCATCTTTC
CGCTCACGCAACTGGTGCCGACCGGGCCAGCCTTGCCGCCCAGGGCGGGGCGATACACGGCGGCGCGAGG
CCAGGCACCAGAGCAGGCCGGCCAGCTTGAGACTACCCCCGTCCGATTCTCGGTGGCCGCGCTCGCAGGC
CCCGCCTCGCCGAACATGTGCGCTGGGACGCACGGGCCCCGTCGCCGCCCGCGGCCCCAAAAACCGAAAT
ACCAGTGTGCAGATCTTGGCCCGCATTTACAAGACTATCTTGCCAGAAAAAAAGCGTCGCAGCAGGTCAT
CAAAAATTTTAAATGGCTAGAGACTTATCGAAAGCAGCGAGACAGGCGCGAAGGTGCCACCAGATTCGCA
CGCGGCGGCCCCAGCGCCCAAGCCAGGCCTCAACTCAAGCACGAGGCGAAGGGGCTCCTTAAGCGCAAGG
CCTCGAACTCTCCCACCCACTTCCAACCCGAAGCTCGGGATCAAGAATCACGTACTGCAGCCAGGGGCGT
GGAAGTAATTCAAGGCACGCAAGGGCCATAACCCGTAAAGAGGCCAGGCCCGCGGGAACCACACACGGCA
CTTACCTGTGTTCTGGCGGCAAACCCGTTGCGAAAAAGAACGTTCACGGCGACTACTGCACTTATATACG
GTTCTCCCCCACCCTCGGGAAAAAGGCGGAGCCAGTACACGACATCACTTTCCCAGTTTACCCCGCGCCA
CCTTCTCTAGGCACCGGTTCAATTGCCGACCCCTCCCCCCAACTTCTCGGGGACTGTGGGCGATGTGCGC
TCTGCCCACTGACGGGCACCGGAGCCTCTAGGCGAGACCCTGTCTCACAAAATAAAGTAAGCCCGGACTG
AGTGCGGAAAGGCGGGCCTGGCGGGTCTGGTCTCCCCATGCGGGCCACCAGAGGCCCTGCAGCCTTCAGT
CGCTTGAAGGGGTAATGGCGCTTCCACTCACAAACATGGCGGACAGAGCGTGTGAACGAGATGAACAGCC
CCTCAAAAATATGGCCGCCGAGGCTGGACGGCCGTGCCCCAGCAGCACCGCCTCCGCGCCCCACGTGATC
TCTCGCCGGGCACAGCGCTGACCGCGGAGGTCCAACCGGAAGAATGTCCGGATTGGACATTCGGAAGAGG
GCCCGCCTTCCCTGGGGAATCTCTGCGCACGCGCAGAACGCTTCGACCAATGAAAACACAGGAAGCCGTC
CGCGCAACCGCGTTGCGTCACTTCTGCCGCCCCTGTTTCAAGGTATATAGCCGTAGACGGAACTTCGCCT
TTCTCTCGGCCTTAGCGCCATTTTTTTGGGTGAGTGTTTTTTGGTTCCTGCGTTGGGATTCCGTGTACAA
TCCATAGACATCTGACCTCGGCACTTAGCATCATCACAGCAAACTAACTGTAGCCTTTCTCTCTTTCCCT
GTAGAAACCTCTGCACTCGACATATGTCTAGATTAGATAAAAGTAAAGTGATTAACAGCGCATTAGAGCT
GCTTAATGAGGTCGGAATCGAAGGTTTAACAACCCGTAAACTCGCCCAGAAGCTAGGTGTAGAGCAGCCT
ACATTGTATTGGCATGTAAAAAATAAGCGGGCTTTGCTCGACGCCTTAGCCATTGAGATGTTAGATAGGC
ACCATACTCACTTTTGCCCTTTAGAAGGGGAAAGCTGGCAAGATTTTTTACGTAATAACGCTAAAAGTTT
TAGATGTGCTTTACTAAGTCATCGCGATGGAGCAAAAGTACATTTAGGTACACGGCCTACAGAAAAACAG
TATGAAACTCTCGAAAATCAATTAGCCTTTTTATGCCAACAAGGTTTTTCACTAGAGAATGCATTATATG
CACTCAGCGCTGTGGGGCATTTTACTTTAGGTTGCGTATTGGAAGATCAAGAGCATCAAGTCGCTAAAGA
AGAAAGGGAAACACCTACTACTGATAGTATGCCGCCATTATTACGACAAGCTATCGAATTATTTGATCAC
CAAGGTGCAGAGCCAGCCTTCTTATTCGGCCTTGAATTGATCATATGTGGCCTGGAGAAACAGCTAAAGT
GCGAAAGCGGCGGGCCGACCGACGCCCTTGACGATTTTGACTTAGACATGCTCCCAGCCGATGCCCTTGA
CGACTTTGACCTTGATATGCTGCCTGCTGACGCTCTTGACGATTTTGACCTTGACATGCTCCCCGGATCT
GGAGAGGGCAGAGGAAGTCTGCTAACATGCGGTGACGTCGAGGAGAATCCTGGCCCATCGATGACCGAGT
ACAAGCCCACGGTGCGCCTCGCCACCCGCGACGACGTCCCCAGGGCCGTACGCACCCTCGCCGCCGCGTT
CGCCGACTACCCCGCCACGCGCCACACCGTCGATCCGGACCGCCACATCGAGCGGGTCACCGAGCTGCAA
GAACTCTTCCTCACGCGCGTCGGGCTCGACATCGGCAAGGTGTGGGTCGCGGACGACGGCGCCGCGGTGG
CGGTCTGGACCACGCCGGAGAGCGTCGAAGCGGGGGCGGTGTTCGCCGAGATCGGCCCGCGCATGGCCGA
GTTGAGCGGTTCCCGGCTGGCCGCGCAGCAACAGATGGAAGGCCTCCTGGCGCCGCACCGGCCCAAGGAG
CCCGCGTGGTTCCTGGCCACCGTCGGCGTCTCGCCCGACCACCAGGGCAAGGGTCTGGGCAGCGCCGTCG
TGCTCCCCGGAGTGGAGGCGGCCGAGCGCGCCGGGGTGCCCGCCTTCCTGGAGACCTCCGCGCCCCGCAA
CCTCCCCTTCTACGAGCGGCTCGGCTTCACCGTCACCGCCGACGTCGAGGTGCCCGAAGGACCGCGCACC
TGGTGCATGACCCGCAAGCCCGGTGCCTGATTCGAAGGCCTGTCGTGAATTCACTCCTCAGGTGCAGGCT
GCCTATCAGAAGGTGGTGGCTGGTGTGGCCAATGCCCTGGCTCACAAATACCACTGAGATCTTTTTCCCT
CTGCCAAAAATTATGGGGACATCATGAAGCCCCTTGAGCATCTGACTTCTGGCTAATAAAGGAAATTTAT
TTTCATTGCAATAGTGTGTTGGAATTTTTTGTGTCTCTCACTCGGAAGGACATATGGGAGGGCAAATCAT
TTAAAACATCAGAATGAGTATTTGGTTTAGAGTTTGGCAACATATGCCATATGCTGGCTGCCATGAACTA
GCTACTCGGGACCCCTTACCGAAACATCGCCGCATTCTGCAGAGGAGTCGAGTGTATGTAAACTTCTGAC
CCACTGGGAATGTGATGAAAGAAATAAAAGCTGAAATGAATCATTCTCTCTACTATTATTCTGATATTTC
ACATTCTTAAAATAAAGTGGTGATCCTAACTGACCTAAGACAGGGAATTTTTACTAGGATTAAATGTCAG
GAATTGTGAAAAAGTGAGTTTAAATGTATTTGGCTAAGGTGTATGTAAACTTCCGACTTCAACTGTATAG
GGATCCGCTTCCTCGCTCACTGACTCGCTGCGCTCGGTCGTTCGGCTGCGGCGAGCGGTATCAGCTCACT
CAAAGGCGGTAATACGGTTATCCACAGAATCAGGGGATAACGCAGGAAAGAACATGTGAGCAAAAGGCCA
GCAAAAGGCCAGGAACCGTAAAAAGGCCGCGTTGCTGGCGTTTTTCCATAGGCTCCGCCCCCCTGACGAG
CATCACAAAAATCGACGCTCAAGTCAGAGGTGGCGAAACCCGACAGGACTATAAAGATACCAGGCGTTTC
CCCCTGGAAGCTCCCTCGTGCGCTCTCCTGTTCCGACCCTGCCGCTTACCGGATACCTGTCCGCCTTTCT
CCCTTCGGGAAGCGTGGCGCTTTCTCATAGCTCACGCTGTAGGTATCTCAGTTCGGTGTAGGTCGTTCGC
TCCAAGCTGGGCTGTGTGCACGAACCCCCCGTTCAGCCCGACCGCTGCGCCTTATCCGGTAACTATCGTC
TTGAGTCCAACCCGGTAAGACACGACTTATCGCCACTGGCAGCAGCCACTGGTAACAGGATTAGCAGAGC
GAGGTATGTAGGCGGTGCTACAGAGTTCTTGAAGTGGTGGCCTAACTACGGCTACACTAGAAGAACAGTA
TTTGGTATCTGCGCTCTGCTGAAGCCAGTTACCTTCGGAAAAAGAGTTGGTAGCTCTTGATCCGGCAAAC
AAACCACCGCTGGTAGCGGTGGTTTTTTTGTTTGCAAGCAGCAGATTACGCGCAGAAAAAAAGGATCTCA
AGAAGATCCTTTGATCTTTTCTACGGGGTCTGACGCTCAGTGGAACGAAAACTCACGTTAAGGGATTTTG
GTCATGAGATTATCAAAAAGGATCTTCACCTAGATCCTTTTAAATTAAAAATGAAGTTTTAAATCAATCT
AAAGTATATATGAGTAAACTTGGTCTGACAGTTACCAATGCTTAATCAGTGAGGCACCTATCTCAGCGAT
CTGTCTATTTCGTTCATCCATAGTTGCCTGACTCCCCGTCGTGTAGATAACTACGATACGGGAGGGCTTA
CCATCTGGCCCCAGTGCTGCAATGATACCGCGAGACCCACGCTCACCGGCTCCAGATTTATCAGCAATAA
ACCAGCCAGCCGGAAGGGCCGAGCGCAGAAGTGGTCCTGCAACTTTATCCGCCTCCATCCAGTCTATTAA
TTGTTGCCGGGAAGCTAGAGTAAGTAGTTCGCCAGTTAATAGTTTGCGCAACGTTGTTGCCATTGCTACA
GGCATCGTGGTGTCACGCTCGTCGTTTGGTATGGCTTCATTCAGCTCCGGTTCCCAACGATCAAGGCGAG
TTACATGATCCCCCATGTTGTGCAAAAAAGCGGTTAGCTCCTTCGGTCCTCCGATCGTTGTCAGAAGTAA
GTTGGCCGCAGTGTTATCACTCATGGTTATGGCAGCACTGCATAATTCTCTTACTGTCATGCCATCCGTA
AGATGCTTTTCTGTGACTGGTGAGTACTCAACCAAGTCATTCTGAGAATAGTGTATGCGGCGACCGAGTT
GCTCTTGCCCGGCGTCAATACGGGATAATACCGCGCCACATAGCAGAACTTTAAAAGTGCTCATCATTGG
AAAACGTTCTTCGGGGCGAAAACTCTCAAGGATCTTACCGCTGTTGAGATCCAGTTCGATGTAACCCACT
CGTGCACCCAACTGATCTTCAGCATCTTTTACTTTCACCAGCGTTTCTGGGTGAGCAAAAACAGGAAGGC
AAAATGCCGCAAAAAAGGGAATAAGGGCGACACGGAAATGTTGAATACTCATACTCTTCCTTTTTCAATA
TTATTGAAGCATTTATCAGGGTTATTGTCTCATGAGCGGATACATATTTGAATGTATTTAGAAAAATAAA
CAAATAGGGGTTCCGCGCACATTTCCCCGAAAAGTGCCACCTGATGCGGTGTGAAATACCGCACAGATGC
GTAAGGAGAAAATACCGCATCAGGAAATTGTAAGCGTTAATATTTTGTTAAAATTGGATCCCTATACAGT
TGAAGTCGGAAGTTTACATACACTTAAGTTGGAGTCATTAAAACTCGTTTTTCAACTACTCCACAAATTT
CTTGTTAACAAACAATAGTTTTGGCAAGTCAGTTAGGACATCTACTTTGTGCATGACACAAGTCATTTTT
CCAACAATTGTTTACAGACAGATTATTTCACTTATAATTCACTGTATCACAATTCCAGTGGGTCAGA
